Addgene plasmid #10824: pIRESneo-FLAG/HA Ago4
Depositing lab: Thomas Tuschl. Depositing organization: Rockefeller University. Publication: Human Argonaute2 mediates RNA cleavage targeted by miRNAs and siRNAs. Meister G, Landthaler M, Patkaniowska A, Dorsett Y, Teng G, Tuschl T. Mol Cell. 2004 Jul 23. 15(2):185-97. 10.1016/j.molcel.2004.07.007 PubMed 15260970.
Backbone
  Vector backbone: pIRESneo
  Backbone size w/o insert (bp): 5310
  Vector type: Mammalian Expression
  Selectable markers: Neomycin (select with G418)
Growth in bacteria
  Bacterial resistance: Ampicillin, 100 μg/mL
  Growth temperature: 37°C
  Growth strain: DH5alpha
  Copy number: High Copy
Gene/Insert
  Gene/Insert name: Argonaute 4
  Species: H. sapiens (human)
  Insert size (bp): 2586
  GenBank ID: NM_017629
  Entrez Gene: AGO4 (a.k.a. EIF2C4)
  Tag / fusion protein: FLAG (N terminal on insert); HA (N terminal on insert)
  Cloning method: Restriction Enzyme; 5′ cloning site NotI (not destroyed); 3′ cloning site EcoRI (not destroyed)
  Sequencing primers: 5′ ggtaccgagctcggatcgat; 3′ agctgttggggtgagtactcc
Terms and licenses: Academic/Nonprofit Terms; Industry Terms: Not Available to Industry
Depositor comments: A small insertion in the 5'UTR should not affect the expressed peptide.
How to cite: pIRESneo-FLAG/HA Ago4 was a gift from Thomas Tuschl (Addgene plasmid # 10824 ; http://n2t.net/addgene:10824 ; RRID:Addgene_10824)
