[The description below was written by a language model from this plasmid's Addgene catalogue record and pLannotate feature annotations shown in this document.]
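Description:
pIRESneo-FLAG/HA Ago4 is a mammalian expression plasmid built on the pIRESneo backbone that carries the human Argonaute 4 coding sequence (AGO4, also known as EIF2C4), cloned between NotI and EcoRI sites. The protein is fused at its N terminus to tandem FLAG and HA epitope tags. The feature table detects only a FLAG fragment just upstream of the AGO4 open reading frame, and the HA tag listed in the catalogue entry is not separately annotated. In E. coli the plasmid replicates from a high-copy ColE1/pUC-type origin and is selected with ampicillin through the β-lactamase gene. Short remnants of lac regulatory elements, bom and SV40 sequences are backbone leftovers with no evident function.

Expression is driven by the human cytomegalovirus immediate early enhancer and promoter, with a T7 promoter lying between it and the tagged insert. Downstream of AGO4 are a chimeric intron, an EMCV internal ribosome entry site and the neomycin phosphotransferase gene, all terminated by a bovine growth hormone polyadenylation signal. Because the tagged Argonaute and the resistance marker are translated from one bicistronic transcript, G418 selection enriches for cells that also express the gene of interest, which makes the plasmid suitable for deriving stable cell lines as well as for transient transfection. The dual epitope tag allows detection and sequential affinity purification of AGO4 and its associated small RNAs and protein partners, consistent with the associated study of human Argonaute proteins in miRNA- and siRNA-guided RNA cleavage. AGO4 is annotated as binding small RNAs but lacking endonuclease activity. The depositor notes a small insertion in the 5′ untranslated region that is not expected to alter the expressed protein.
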