Features (pLannotate 1.2.2; 20 found; start..end, strand, type, name):
     36..80      -  misc_feature   bom (fragment): basis of mobility region from pBR322
    235..614     +  enhancer       CMV enhancer: human cytomegalovirus immediate early enhancer
    615..818     +  promoter       CMV promoter: human cytomegalovirus (CMV) immediate early promoter
    814..847     +  LTR            5' LTR (truncated) (fragment): truncated 5' long terminal repeat (LTR) from HIV-1
    863..881     +  promoter       T7 promoter: promoter for bacteriophage T7 RNA polymerase
    933..953     +  CDS            FLAG (fragment): FLAG® epitope tag, followed by an enterokinase cleavage site
    990..3572    +  CDS            AGO4: AGO4_HUMAN - Also known as EIF2C4, KIAA1567. Experimental evidence at protein level: Swiss-Prot protein existence level 1. Required for RNA-mediated gene silencing (RNAi). Binds to short RNAs such as microRNAs (miRNAs) and represses the translation of mRNAs which are complementary to them. Lacks endonuclease activity and does not appear to cleave target mRNAs. Also required for RNA-directed transcription and replication of the human hapatitis delta virus (HDV). From Homo sapiens (Human).
   3652..3881    +  intron         chimeric intron: chimera between introns from adenovirus and immunoglobulin heavy chain genes
   4050..4512    +  misc_feature   IRES: internal ribosome entry site (IRES) of the encephalomyocarditis virus (EMCV)
   4548..5351    +  CDS            NeoR/KanR: aminoglycoside phosphotransferase from Tn5; aph(3')-II (or nptII); confers resistance to neomycin, kanamycin, and G418 (Geneticin®)
   5389..5613    +  polyA_signal   bGH poly(A) signal: bovine growth hormone polyadenylation signal
   5617..5638    +  promoter       SV40 promoter (fragment): SV40 enhancer and early promoter
   5648..5699    +  polyA_signal   SV40 poly(A) signal (fragment): SV40 polyadenylation signal
   5763..5779    -  protein_bind   lac operator: The lac repressor binds to the lac operator to inhibit transcription in E. coli. This inhibition can be relieved by adding lactose or isopropyl-β-D-thiogalactopyranoside (IPTG). lac repressor encoded by lacI
   5787..5817    -  promoter       lac promoter: promoter for the E. coli lac operon
   5832..5853    -  protein_bind   CAP binding site: CAP binding activates transcription in the presence of cAMP. E. coli catabolite activator protein
   5866..5958    -  CDS            lacI (fragment): lac repressor; lacI; The lac repressor binds to the lac operator to inhibit transcription in E. coli. This inhibition can be relieved by adding lactose or isopropyl-β-D-thiogalactopyranoside (IPTG).
   6141..6729    -  rep_origin     ori: high-copy-number ColE1/pMB1/pBR322/pUC origin of replication
   6900..7760    -  CDS            AmpR: β-lactamase; bla; confers resistance to ampicillin, carbenicillin, and related antibiotics
   7761..7865    -  promoter       AmpR promoter: bla
>Addgene plasmid #10824 | pIRESneo-FLAG/HA Ago4 | depositor full sequence | sequence record 6802 | Author sequence
GACGGATCGGGAGATCTCCCGATCCCCTATGGTCGACTCTCAGTACAATCTGCTCTGATGCCGCATAGTT
AAGCCAGTATCTGCTCCCTGCTTGTGTGTTGGAGGTCGCTGAGTAGTGCGCGAGCAAAATTTAAGCTACA
ACAAGGCAAGGCTTGACCGACAATTGCATGAAGAATCTGCTTAGGGTTAGGCGTTTTGCGCTGCTTCGCG
ATGTACGGGCCAGATATACGCGTTGACATTGATTATTGACTAGTTATTAATAGTAATCAATTACGGGGTC
ATTAGTTCATAGCCCATATATGGAGTTCCGCGTTACATAACTTACGGTAAATGGCCCGCCTGGCTGACCG
CCCAACGACCCCCGCCCATTGACGTCAATAATGACGTATGTTCCCATAGTAACGCCAATAGGGACTTTCC
ATTGACGTCAATGGGTGGACTATTTACGGTAAACTGCCCACTTGGCAGTACATCAAGTGTATCATATGCC
AAGTACGCCCCCTATTGACGTCAATGACGGTAAATGGCCCGCCTGGCATTATGCCCAGTACATGACCTTA
TGGGACTTTCCTACTTGGCAGTACATCTACGTATTAGTCATCGCTATTACCATGGTGATGCGGTTTTGGC
AGTACATCAATGGGCGTGGATAGCGGTTTGACTCACGGGGATTTCCAAGTCTCCACCCCATTGACGTCAA
TGGGAGTTTGTTTTGGCACCAAAATCAACGGGACTTTCCAAAATGTCGTAACAACTCCGCCCCATTGACG
CAAATGGGCGGTAGGCGTGTACGGTGGGAGGTCTATATAAGCAGAGCTCTCTGGCTAACTAGAGAACCCA
CTGCTTACTGGCTTATCGAAATTAATACGACTCACTATAGGGAGACCCAAGCTTGGTACCGAGCTCGGAT
CGATATCGCCGCCGCCATGGACTACAAGGACGACGATGACAAGTACCCTTATGACGTGCCCGATTACGCT
AGCGGCCGCATGGAGGCGCTGGGACCCGGACCTCCGGCTAGCCTGTTTCAGCCACCTCGTCGTCCTGGCC
TTGGAACTGTTGGAAAACCAATTCGACTGTTAGCCAATCATTTTCAGGTTCAGATTCCTAAAATAGATGT
GTATCACTATGATGTGGATATTAAGCCTGAAAAACGGCCTCGTAGAGTCAACAGGGAGGTAGTAGATACA
ATGGTGCGGCACTTCAAGATGCAAATATTTGGTGATCGGCAGCCTGGGTATGATGGCAAAAGAAACATGT
ACACAGCACATCCACTACCAATTGGACGGGATAGGGTTGATATGGAGGTGACTCTTCCAGGCGAGGGTAA
AGACCAAACATTTAAAGTGTCTGTTCAGTGGGTGTCAGTTGTGAGCCTTCAGTTGCTTTTAGAAGCTTTG
GCTGGGCACTTGAATGAAGTCCCAGATGACTCAGTACAAGCACTTGATGTTATCACAAGACACCTTCCCT
CCATGAGGTACACCCCAGTGGGCCGTTCCTTTTTCTCACCCCCGGAAGGTTACTACCACCCTCTGGGAGG
GGGCAGGGAGGTCTGGTTTGGTTTTCATCAGTCTGTGAGACCTGCCATGTGGAATATGATGCTCAACATT
GATGTATCTGCAACTGCTTTCTACCGGGCTCAGCCTATCATTGAGTTCATGTGTGAGGTTTTAGACATTC
AGAACATCAATGAACAGACCAAACCTCTAACAGACTCCCAGCGTGTCAAATTTACCAAAGAAATCAGAGG
TCTCAAAGTTGAGGTGACCCACTGTGGACAGATGAAACGAAAATACCGAGTTTGTAATGTGACTAGACGG
CCAGCCAGTCATCAAACTTTTCCTTTGCAGCTAGAAAACGGTCAAGCTATGGAATGTACAGTAGCTCAAT
ATTTTAAGCAAAAGTATAGTCTGCAACTGAAATACCCCCATCTTCCCTGTCTCCAAGTGGGACAAGAACA
AAAGCATACATACTTGCCACTCGAGGTCTGTAATATAGTGGCAGGACAGCGATGTATCAAGAAGCTCACA
GACAATCAGACTTCCACAATGATCAAAGCTACAGCAAGATCTGCTCCTGACAGACAGGAAGAGATCAGTA
GACTGGTGAAGAGCAACAGTATGGTGGGTGGACCTGATCCATACCTTAAAGAATTTGGTATTGTTGTCCA
CAATGAAATGACAGAGCTCACAGGCAGGGTACTTCCAGCACCAATGCTGCAATATGGAGGCCGGAATAAA
ACAGTAGCCACACCCAACCAGGGTGTCTGGGACATGCGAGGAAAGCAGTTTTATGCTGGCATTGAAATTA
AAGTTTGGGCAGTTGCTTGTTTTGCACCTCAGAAACAATGTAGGGAAGATTTACTAAAGAGTTTCACTGA
CCAGCTGCGTAAAATCTCTAAGGATGCAGGAATGCCCATCCAGGGTCAGCCATGTTTCTGCAAGTATGCA
CAAGGTGCAGACAGTGTGGAGCCTATGTTTAAACATCTGAAAATGACTTATGTGGGCCTACAGCTAATAG
TGGTTATCCTGCCTGGAAAGACACCAGTATATGCGGAGGTGAAACGTGTTGGAGATACCCTTCTAGGTAT
GGCCACACAGTGTGTCCAGGTAAAAAATGTAGTGAAGACCTCACCTCAAACCCTTTCCAATCTTTGCCTG
AAGATAAATGCAAAACTTGGAGGAATTAACAATGTGCTTGTGCCTCATCAAAGGCCCTCGGTGTTCCAGC
AGCCTGTCATCTTCCTGGGAGCGGATGTCACACACCCCCCAGCAGGGGATGGGAAGAAACCTTCCATTGC
TGCTGTGGTTGGCAGTATGGATGGCCACCCCAGCCGGTACTGTGCCACCGTTCGGGTGCAGACTTCCCGG
CAGGAGATCTCCCAAGAGCTCCTCTACAGTCAAGAGGTCATCCAGGACCTGACTAACATGGTTCGAGAGC
TGCTGATTCAGTTCTACAAATCCACACGCTTCAAACCCACTCGGATCATCTATTACCGTGGAGGGGTATC
TGAGGGACAAATGAAACAGGTAGCTTGGCCAGAACTAATAGCAATTCGAAAGGCATGTATTAGCTTGGAA
GAAGATTACCGGCCAGGAATAACTTATATTGTGGTGCAAAAAAGACATCACACACGACTCTTCTGTGCAG
ATAAAACAGAAAGGGTAGGGAAAAGTGGCAATGTACCAGCAGGCACTACAGTGGATAGTACCATCACACA
TCCATCTGAGTTTGACTTTTACCTCTGTAGTCATGCAGGAATACAGGGAACCAGCCGTCCCTCACATTAC
CAGGTCTTGTGGGATGACAACTGCTTCACTGCAGATGAACTCCAGCTACTGACTTACCAGCTGTGTCACA
CCTATGTGAGGTGCACTCGCTCAGTCTCTATTCCAGCCCCTGCATATTATGCCCGGCTTGTAGCATTTAG
GGCAAGGTATCATCTGGTGGATAAAGATCATGACAGTGCGGAAGGCAGTCATGTGTCAGGACAGAGCAAC
GGCCGAGATCCTCAGGCCTTGGCTAAGGCTGTGCAAATCCACCATGATACCCAGCACACGATGTATTTTG
CCTGAGAATTCAGTGGATCCACTAGTAACGGCCGCCAGTGTGCTGGAATTAATTCGCTGTCTGCGAGGGC
CAGCTGTTGGGGTGAGTACTCCCTCTCAAAAGCGGGCATGACTTCTGCGCTAAGATTGTCAGTTTCCAAA
AACGAGGAGGATTTGATATTCACCTGGCCCGCGGTGATGCCTTTGAGGGTGGCCGCGTCCATCTGGTCAG
AAAAGACAATCTTTTTGTTGTCAAGCTTGAGGTGTGGCAGGCTTGAGATCTGGCCATACACTTGAGTGAC
AATGACATCCACTTTGCCTTTCTCTCCACAGGTGTCCACTCCCAGGTCCAACTGCAGGTCGAGCATGCAT
CTAGGGCGGCCAATTCCGCCCCTCTCCCTCCCCCCCCCCTAACGTTACTGGCCGAAGCCGCTTGGAATAA
GGCCGGTGTGCGTTTGTCTATATGTGATTTTCCACCATATTGCCGTCTTTTGGCAATGTGAGGGCCCGGA
AACCTGGCCCTGTCTTCTTGACGAGCATTCCTAGGGGTCTTTCCCCTCTCGCCAAAGGAATGCAAGGTCT
GTTGAATGTCGTGAAGGAAGCAGTTCCTCTGGAAGCTTCTTGAAGACAAACAACGTCTGTAGCGACCCTT
TGCAGGCAGCGGAACCCCCCACCTGGCGACAGGTGCCTCTGCGGCCAAAAGCCACGTGTATAAGATACAC
CTGCAAAGGCGGCACAACCCCAGTGCCACGTTGTGAGTTGGATAGTTGTGGAAAGAGTCAAATGGCTCTC
CTCAAGCGTATTCAACAAGGGGCTGAAGGATGCCCAGAAGGTACCCCATTGTATGGGATCTGATCTGGGG
CCTCGGTGCACATGCTTTACATGTGTTTAGTCGAGGTTAAAAAAACGTCTAGGCCCCCCGAACCACGGGG
ACGTGGTTTTCCTTTGAAAAACACGATGATAAGCTTGCCACAACCCGGGATAATTCCTGCAGCCAATATG
GGATCGGCCATTGAACAAGATGGATTGCACGCAGGTTCTCCGGCCGCTTGGGTGGAGAGGCTATTCGGCT
ATGACTGGGCACAACAGACAATCGGCTGCTCTGATGCCGCCGTGTTCCGGCTGTCAGCGCAGGGGCGCCC
GGTTCTTTTTGTCAAGACCGACCTGTCCGGTGCCCTGAATGAACTGCAGGACGAGGCAGCGCGGCTATCG
TGGCTGGCCACGACGGGCGTTCCTTGCGCAGCTGTGCTCGACGTTGTCACTGAAGCGGGAAGGGACTGGC
TGCTATTGGGCGAAGTGCCGGGGCAGGATCTCCTGTCATCTCACCTTGCTCCTGCCGAGAAAGTATCCAT
CATGGCTGATGCAATGCGGCGGCTGCATACGCTTGATCCGGCTACCTGCCCATTCGACCACCAAGCGAAA
CATCGCATCGAGCGAGCACGTACTCGGATGGAAGCCGGTCTTGTCGATCAGGATGATCTGGACGAAGAGC
ATCAGGGGCTCGCGCCAGCCGAACTGTTCGCCAGGCTCAAGGCGCGCATGCCCGACGGCGATGATCTCGT
CGTGACCCATGGCGATGCCTGCTTGCCGAATATCATGGTGGAAAATGGCCGCTTTTCTGGATTCATCGAC
TGTGGCCGGCTGGGTGTGGCGGACCGCTATCAGGACATAGCGTTGGCTACCCGTGATATTGCTGAAGAGC
TTGGCGGCGAATGGGCTGACCGCTTCCTCGTGCTTTACGGTATCGCCGCTCCCGATTCGCAGCGCATCGC
CTTCTATCGCCTTCTTGACGAGTTCTTCTGAGGGGATCAATTCTCTAGAGCTCGCTGATCAGCCTCGACT
GTGCCTTCTAGTTGCCAGCCATCTGTTGTTTGCCCCTCCCCCGTGCCTTCCTTGACCCTGGAAGGTGCCA
CTCCCACTGTCCTTTCCTAATAAAATGAGGAAATTGCATCGCATTGTCTGAGTAGGTGTCATTCTATTCT
GGGGGGTGGGGTGGGGCAGGACAGCAAGGGGGAGGATTGGGAAGACAATAGCAGGCATGCTGGGGATGCG
GTGGGCTCTATGGCTTCTGAGGCGGAAAGAACCAGCTGGGGCTCGAGTGCATTCTAGTTGTGGTTTGTCC
AAACTCATCAATGTATCTTATCATGTCTGTATACCGTCGACCTCTAGCTAGAGCTTGGCGTAATCATGGT
CATAGCTGTTTCCTGTGTGAAATTGTTATCCGCTCACAATTCCACACAACATACGAGCCGGAAGCATAAA
GTGTAAAGCCTGGGGTGCCTAATGAGTGAGCTAACTCACATTAATTGCGTTGCGCTCACTGCCCGCTTTC
CAGTCGGGAAACCTGTCGTGCCAGCTGCATTAATGAATCGGCCAACGCGCGGGGAGAGGCGGTTTGCGTA
TTGGGCGCTCTTCCGCTTCCTCGCTCACTGACTCGCTGCGCTCGGTCGTTCGGCTGCGGCGAGCGGTATC
AGCTCACTCAAAGGCGGTAATACGGTTATCCACAGAATCAGGGGATAACGCAGGAAAGAACATGTGAGCA
AAAGGCCAGCAAAAGGCCAGGAACCGTAAAAAGGCCGCGTTGCTGGCGTTTTTCCATAGGCTCCGCCCCC
CTGACGAGCATCACAAAAATCGACGCTCAAGTCAGAGGTGGCGAAACCCGACAGGACTATAAAGATACCA
GGCGTTTCCCCCTGGAAGCTCCCTCGTGCGCTCTCCTGTTCCGACCCTGCCGCTTACCGGATACCTGTCC
GCCTTTCTCCCTTCGGGAAGCGTGGCGCTTTCTCAATGCTCACGCTGTAGGTATCTCAGTTCGGTGTAGG
TCGTTCGCTCCAAGCTGGGCTGTGTGCACGAACCCCCCGTTCAGCCCGACCGCTGCGCCTTATCCGGTAA
CTATCGTCTTGAGTCCAACCCGGTAAGACACGACTTATCGCCACTGGCAGCAGCCACTGGTAACAGGATT
AGCAGAGCGAGGTATGTAGGCGGTGCTACAGAGTTCTTGAAGTGGTGGCCTAACTACGGCTACACTAGAA
GGACAGTATTTGGTATCTGCGCTCTGCTGAAGCCAGTTACCTTCGGAAAAAGAGTTGGTAGCTCTTGATC
CGGCAAACAAACCACCGCTGGTAGCGGTGGTTTTTTTGTTTGCAAGCAGCAGATTACGCGCAGAAAAAAA
GGATCTCAAGAAGATCCTTTGATCTTTTCTACGGGGTCTGACGCTCAGTGGAACGAAAACTCACGTTAAG
GGATTTTGGTCATGAGATTATCAAAAAGGATCTTCACCTAGATCCTTTTAAATTAAAAATGAAGTTTTAA
ATCAATCTAAAGTATATATGAGTAAACTTGGTCTGACAGTTACCAATGCTTAATCAGTGAGGCACCTATC
TCAGCGATCTGTCTATTTCGTTCATCCATAGTTGCCTGACTCCCCGTCGTGTAGATAACTACGATACGGG
AGGGCTTACCATCTGGCCCCAGTGCTGCAATGATACCGCGAGACCCACGCTCACCGGCTCCAGATTTATC
AGCAATAAACCAGCCAGCCGGAAGGGCCGAGCGCAGAAGTGGTCCTGCAACTTTATCCGCCTCCATCCAG
TCTATTAATTGTTGCCGGGAAGCTAGAGTAAGTAGTTCGCCAGTTAATAGTTTGCGCAACGTTGTTGCCA
TTGCTACAGGCATCGTGGTGTCACGCTCGTCGTTTGGTATGGCTTCATTCAGCTCCGGTTCCCAACGATC
AAGGCGAGTTACATGATCCCCCATGTTGTGCAAAAAAGCGGTTAGCTCCTTCGGTCCTCCGATCGTTGTC
AGAAGTAAGTTGGCCGCAGTGTTATCACTCATGGTTATGGCAGCACTGCATAATTCTCTTACTGTCATGC
CATCCGTAAGATGCTTTTCTGTGACTGGTGAGTACTCAACCAAGTCATTCTGAGAATAGTGTATGCGGCG
ACCGAGTTGCTCTTGCCCGGCGTCAATACGGGATAATACCGCGCCACATAGCAGAACTTTAAAAGTGCTC
ATCATTGGAAAACGTTCTTCGGGGCGAAAACTCTCAAGGATCTTACCGCTGTTGAGATCCAGTTCGATGT
AACCCACTCGTGCACCCAACTGATCTTCAGCATCTTTTACTTTCACCAGCGTTTCTGGGTGAGCAAAAAC
AGGAAGGCAAAATGCCGCAAAAAAGGGAATAAGGGCGACACGGAAATGTTGAATACTCATACTCTTCCTT
TTTCAATATTATTGAAGCATTTATCAGGGTTATTGTCTCATGAGCGGATACATATTTGAATGTATTTAGA
AAAATAAACAAATAGGGGTTCCGCGCACATTTCCCCGAAAAGTGCCACCTGACGTC
