>Addgene plasmid #10824 | pIRESneo-FLAG/HA Ago4 | addgene partial sequence | sequence record 17729 | 10824 with CMV-F
GCAGAGCTCTCTGGCTAACTAGAGAACCCACTGCTTACTGGCTTATCGAAATTAATACGACTCACTATAG
GGAGACCCAAGCTTGGTACCGAGCTCGGATCGATATCGCCGGCCGCCATGGACTACAAGGACGACGATGA
CAAGTACCCTTATGACGTGCCCGATTACGCTAGCGGCCGCATGGAGGCGCTGGGACCCGGACCTCCGGCT
AGCCTGTTTCAGCCACCTCGTCGTCCTGGCCTTGGAACTGTTGGAAAACCAATTCGACTGTTAGCCAATC
ATTTTCAGGTTCAGATTCCTAAAATAGATGTGTATCACTATGATGTGGATATTAAGCCTGAAAAACGGCC
TCGTAGAGTCAACAGGGAGGTAGTAGATACAATGGTGCGGCACTTCAAGATGCAAATATTTGGTGATCGG
CAGCCTGGGTATGATGGCAAAAGAAACATGTACACAGCACATCCACTACCAATTGGACGGGATAGGGTTG
ATATGGAGGTGACTCTTCCAGGCGAGGGTAAAGACCAAACATTTAAAGTGTCTGTTCAGTGGGTGTCAGT
TGTGAGCCTTCAGTTGCTTTTAGAAGCTTTGGCTGGGCACTTGAATGAAGTCCCAGATGACTCAGTACAA
GCACTTGATGTTATCACAAGACACCTTCCCTCCATGAGGTACACCCCAGTGGGCCGTTCCTTTTTCTCAC
CCCCGGAAGGTTACTACCACCCTCTGGGAGGGGGCAGGGAGGTCTGGTTTGGTTTTCATCAGTCTGTGAG
ACCTGCCATGTGGAATATGATGCTCAACATTGATGTATCTGCAACTGCTTTCTACCGGGCTCAGCCTATC
ATTGAGTTCATGTGTGAGGTTTTAGACATTCAGAACATCAATGAACAGACCAAACCTCTAACAGACTCCC
AGCGTGTCAAATTTACCAAAGAAATCAGAG
